>Addgene plasmid #230362 | AiP12380 - pAAV-AiE0541h-minBG-SYFP2-WPRE3-BGHpA (Alias: CN2380) | addgene full sequence | sequence record 461905 | Addgene NGS Result
CCTGCAGGCAGCTGCGCGCTCGCTCGCTCACTGAGGCCGCCCGGGCGTCGGGCGACCTTTGGTCGCCCGG
CCTCAGTGAGCGAGCGAGCGCGCAGAGAGGGAGTGGCCAACTCCATCACTAGGGGTTCCTGCGGCCGCAC
GCGTAGGGCAGTAGAGACTTTTGCTGTTGTCTAAGTTCTTTTTATCCTCTTTAATGCCATACCATTCTTA
CCTCTTTGGAAGGCTGTTTGTCATTCACAACCAATTCAATTCAATTCAGTGTCTGATGATGGACTTCTAC
AAAGTGCATCTTAATCAGCAGATTTCCACAGAGACTTTTCCTCTCTCTAACACCCTCTGCAAAATGCTGG
CTGAAATTTTTACTTGTTACCATGAATAACAGCATGATTTTGCAGCTACATGTTCCCCTCTTTCAAAATT
GAATGCTCTATATCCGTTTTTCCCTACCAGCTGCCTTCCCTCTCTCCACTGTCAGCATTTTGTGATGAAA
AAGATTCAGTTACAATATGTGCCCCATATTGTGTAGGCTTTATTTTCACTCAGGCTTTGAGTCAGGCCTC
CATTCTCACCATAGAAATGCCCTATCACCTCTCCAAACAGAGCTCGGGCTGGGCATAAAAGTCAGGGCAG
AGCCATCTATTGCTTACATTTGCTTCTGGGATCCAGATCTTTCGAAGCTAGCGCTACCGGTCGCCACCAT
GGTGAGCAAGGGCGAGGAGCTGTTCACCGGGGTGGTGCCCATCCTGGTCGAGCTGGACGGCGACGTAAAC
GGCCACAAGTTCAGCGTGTCCGGCGAGGGCGAGGGCGATGCCACCTACGGCAAGCTGACCCTGAAGCTGA
TCTGCACCACCGGCAAGCTGCCCGTGCCCTGGCCCACCCTCGTGACCACCCTGGGCTACGGCGTGCAGTG
CTTCGCCCGCTACCCCGACCACATGAAGCAGCACGACTTCTTCAAGTCCGCCATGCCCGAAGGCTACGTC
CAGGAGCGCACCATCTTCTTCAAGGACGACGGCAACTACAAGACCCGCGCCGAGGTGAAGTTCGAGGGCG
ACACCCTGGTGAACCGCATCGAGCTGAAGGGCATCGACTTCAAGGAGGACGGCAACATCCTGGGGCACAA
GCTGGAGTACAACTACAACAGCCACAACGTCTATATCACCGCCGACAAGCAGAAGAACGGCATCAAGGCC
AACTTCAAGATCCGCCACAACATCGAGGACGGCGGCGTGCAGCTCGCCGACCACTACCAGCAGAACACCC
CCATCGGCGACGGCCCCGTGCTGCTGCCCGACAACCACTACCTGAGCTACCAGTCCAAGCTGAGCAAAGA
CCCCAACGAGAAGCGCGATCACATGGTCCTGCTGGAGTTCGTGACCGCCGCCGGGATCACTCTCGGCATG
GACGAGCTGTACAAGTAAGTCGACGGCGCGCCGCGGCCGCGAATTCGATATCATAATCAACCTCTGGATT
ACAAAATTTGTGAAAGATTGACTGGTATTCTTAACTATGTTGCTCCTTTTACGCTATGTGGATACGCTGC
TTTAATGCCTTTGTATCATGCTATTGCTTCCCGTATGGCTTTCATTTTCTCCTCCTTGTATAAATCCTGG
TTAGTTCTTGCCACGGCGGAACTCATCGCCGCCTGCCTTGCCCGCTGCTGGACAGGGGCTCGGCTGTTGG
GCACTGACAATTCCGTGGCTCGAGAGATCTTCGACTGTGCCTTCTAGTTGCCAGCCATCTGTTGTTTGCC
CCTCCCCCGTGCCTTCCTTGACCCTGGAAGGTGCCACTCCCACTGTCCTTTCCTAATAAAATGAGGAAAT
TGCATCGCATTGTCTGAGTAGGTGTCATTCTATTCTGGGGGGTGGGGTGGGGCAGGACAGCAAGGGGGAG
GATTGGGAAGACAATAGCAGGCATGAGATCTCACGTGCGGACCGAGCGGCCGCAGGAACCCCTAGTGATG
GAGTTGGCCACTCCCTCTCTGCGCGCTCGCTCGCTCACTGAGGCCGGGCGACCAAAGGTCGCCCGACGCC
CGGGCTTTGCCCGGGCGGCCTCAGTGAGCGAGCGAGCGCGCAGCTGCCTGCAGGGGCGCCTGATGCGGTA
TTTTCTCCTTACGCATCTGTGCGGTATTTCACACCGCATA
[95 nt withheld, positions 2141-2235]
T
[46 nt withheld, positions 2237-2282]
C
[141 nt withheld, positions 2284-2424]
CCTTTGACGTTGGAGTCCACGTTCTTT
[37 nt withheld, positions 2452-2488]
ACTCTATCTCGGGCTATTCTTTTGATTTATAAGGGATTTTGCCGATTTCGGTCTATTGGTTAAAAAATGA
GCTGATTTAACAAAAATTTAACGCGAATTTTAACAAAATATTAACGTTTACAATTTTATGGTGCACTCTC
AGTACAATCTGCTCTGATGCCGCATAGTTAAGCCAGCCCCGACACCCGCCAACACCCGCTGACGCGCCCT
GACGGGCTTGTCTGCTCCCGGCATCCGCTTACAGACAAGCTGTGACCGTCTCCGGGAGCTGCATGTGTCA
GAGGTTTTCACCGTCATCACCGAAACGCGCGAGACGAAAGGGCCTCGTGATACGCCTATTTTTATAGGTT
AATGTCATGATAATAATGGTTTCTTAGACGTCAGGTGGCACTTTTCGGGGAAATGTGCGCGGAACCCCTA
TTTGTTTATTTTTCTAAATACATTCAAATATGTATCCGCTCATGAGACAATAACCCTGATAAATGCTTCA
ATAATATTGAAAAAGGAAGAGTATGAGTATTCAACATTTCCGTGTCGCCCTTATTCCCTTTTTTGCGGCA
TTTTGCCTTCCTGTTTTTGCTCACCCAGAAACGCTGGTGAAAGTAAAAGATGCTGAAGATCAGTTGGGTG
CACGAGTGGGTTACATCGAACTGGATCTCAACAGCGGTAAGATCCTTGAGAGTTTTCGCCCCGAAGAACG
TTTTCCAATGATGAGCACTTTTAAAGTTCTGCTATGTGGCGCGGTATTATCCCGTATTGACGCCGGGCAA
GAGCAACTCGGTCGCCGCATACACTATTCTCAGAATGACTTGGTTGAGTACTCACCAGTCACAGAAAAGC
ATCTTACGGATGGCATGACAGTAAGAGAATTATGCAGTGCTGCCATAACCATGAGTGATAACACTGCGGC
CAACTTACTTCTGACAACGATCGGAGGACCGAAGGAGCTAACCGCTTTTTTGCACAACATGGGGGATCAT
GTAACTCGCCTTGATCGTTGGGAACCGGAGCTGAATGAAGCCATACCAAACGACGAGCGTGACACCACGA
TGCCTGTAGCAATGGCAACAACGTTGCGCAAACTATTAACTGGCGAACTACTTACTCTAGCTTCCCGGCA
ACAATTAATAGACTGGATGGAGGCGGATAAAGTTGCAGGACCACTTCTGCGCTCGGCCCTTCCGGCTGGC
TGGTTTATTGCTGATAAATCTGGAGCCGGTGAGCGTGGGTCTCGCGGTATCATTGCAGCACTGGGGCCAG
ATGGTAAGCCCTCCCGTATCGTAGTTATCTACACGACGGGGAGTCAGGCAACTATGGATGAACGAAATAG
ACAGATCGCTGAGATAGGTGCCTCACTGATTAAGCATTGGTAACTGTCAGACCAAGTTTACTCATATATA
CTTTAGATTGATTTAAAACTTCATTTTTAATTTAAAAGGATCTAGGTGAAGATCCTTTTTGATAATCTCA
TGACCAAAATCCCTTAACGTGAGTTTTCGTTCCACTGAGCGTCAGACCCCGTAGAAAAGATCAAAGGATC
TTCTTGAGATCCTTTTTTTCTGCGCGTAATCTGCTGCTTGCAAACAAAAAAACCACCGCTACCAGCGGTG
GTTTGTTTGCCGGATCAAGAGCTACCAACTCTTTTTCCGAAGGTAACTGGCTTCAGCAGAGCGCAGATAC
CAAATACTGTTCTTCTAGTGTAGCCGTAGTTAGGCCACCACTTCAAGAACTCTGTAGCACCGCCTACATA
CCTCGCTCTGCTAATCCTGTTACCAGTGGCTGCTGCCAGTGGCGATAAGTCGTGTCTTACCGGGTTGGAC
TCAAGACGATAGTTACCGGATAAGGCGCAGCGGTCGGGCTGAACGGGGGGTTCGTGCACACAGCCCAGCT
TGGAGCGAACGACCTACACCGAACTGAGATACCTACAGCGTGAGCTATGAGAAAGCGCCACGCTTCCCGA
AGGGAGAAAGGCGGACAGGTATCCGGTAAGCGGCAGGGTCGGAACAGGAGAGCGCACGAGGGAGCTTCCA
GGGGGAAACGCCTGGTATCTTTATAGTCCTGTCGGGTTTCGCCACCTCTGACTTGAGCGTCGATTTTTGT
GATGCTCGTCAGGGGGGCGGAGCCTATGGAAAAACGCCAGCAACGCGGCCTTTTTACGGTTCCTGGCCTT
TTGCTGGCCTTTTGCTCACATGT
Features (pLannotate 1.2.2; 14 found; start..end, strand, type, name):
     12..39      +  repeat_region  AAV2 ITR (fragment): inverted terminal repeat of adeno-associated virus serotype 2 inverted
     68..95      +  repeat_region  AAV2 ITR (fragment): inverted terminal repeat of adeno-associated virus serotype 2 inverted
    699..1415    +  CDS            SYFP2: SYFP2 is a basic (constitutively fluorescent) yellow fluorescent protein published in 2006, derived from Aequorea victoria. It is reported to be a very rapidly-maturing monomer with moderate acid sensitivity.
   1455..1612    +  misc_feature   WPRE (fragment): woodchuck hepatitis virus posttranscriptional regulatory element
   1618..1698    +  misc_feature   WPRE (fragment): woodchuck hepatitis virus posttranscriptional regulatory element
   1715..1826    +  polyA_signal   bGH poly(A) signal: bovine growth hormone polyadenylation signal
   1944..2084    +  repeat_region  AAV2 ITR: inverted terminal repeat of adeno-associated virus serotype 2 inverted
   2089..2140    -  misc_feature   bom (fragment): basis of mobility region from pBR322
   2159..2614    +  rep_origin     f1 ori (sequence partly withheld): f1 bacteriophage origin of replication; arrow indicates direction of (+) strand synthesis
   2615..2664    -  misc_feature   bom (fragment): basis of mobility region from pBR322
   2766..2801    -  CDS            rop (fragment): Rop protein, which maintains plasmids at low copy number; rop
   2896..3000    +  promoter       AmpR promoter: bla
   3001..3861    +  CDS            AmpR: β-lactamase; bla; confers resistance to ampicillin, carbenicillin, and related antibiotics
   4032..4620    +  rep_origin     ori: high-copy-number ColE1/pMB1/pBR322/pUC origin of replication
