[The description below was written by a language model from this plasmid's Addgene catalogue record and pLannotate feature annotations shown in this document.]
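Description:
AiP12380 - pAAV-AiE0541h-minBG-SYFP2-WPRE3-BGHpA (alias CN2380) is an AAV transfer plasmid built on a pAAV2 backbone and used to package a recombinant adeno-associated virus genome carrying an enhancer-driven fluorescent reporter. In bacteria it is maintained as a high-copy plasmid through a ColE1/pUC-type origin and selected with ampicillin via the β-lactamase gene and its own promoter. An f1 phage origin and small remnants of pBR322 bom and rop sequences are also present in the backbone. The sequenced record is 4,681 nt. The expression cassette is flanked by AAV2 inverted terminal repeats, which provide the cis signals for genome replication and encapsidation. The downstream ITR is annotated in full, whereas only short fragments are detected at the upstream end, which may reflect how difficult ITRs are to sequence and annotate or a partly deleted repeat.

Between the ITRs, the AiE0541h enhancer is placed upstream of a minimal beta-globin promoter (minBG). Neither element is annotated in the feature table, but the unannotated region ahead of the reporter is where they would sit according to the construct name. The minimal promoter alone is expected to give little expression, so transcription depends on the enhancer, which is designed to restrict activity to specific populations of brain cells. The record does not say which populations. The reporter is SYFP2, a rapidly maturing monomeric yellow fluorescent protein derived from Aequorea victoria. It is followed by WPRE3, a shortened woodchuck hepatitis virus posttranscriptional element (detected as two WPRE fragments) that boosts transcript expression while saving packaging space, and by the bovine growth hormone polyadenylation signal. The construct belongs to a suite of enhancer AAVs for genetic access to cortical cell types, and the SYFP2 signal labels the cells in which the enhancer is active.
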