Addgene plasmid #230362: AiP12380 - pAAV-AiE0541h-minBG-SYFP2-WPRE3-BGHpA (Alias: CN2380)
Purpose: AiE0541h is an enhancer sequence, designed to drive AAV-mediated transgene expression in specific populations of brain cells
Depositing lab: Allen Institute for Brain Science & Jonathan Ting. Depositing organization: Allen Institute. Publication: A suite of enhancer AAVs and transgenic mouse lines for genetic access to cortical cell types. Ben-Simon Y, Hooper M, Narayan S, Daigle TL, Dwivedi D, Way SW, Oster A, Stafford DA, Mich JK, Taormina MJ, Martinez RA, Opitz-Araya X, Roth JR, Alexander JR, Allen S, Amster A, Arbuckle J, Ayala A, Baker PM, Bakken TE, Barcelli T, Barta S, Bendrick J, Bertagnolli D, Bielstein C, Bishwakarma P, Bowlus J, Boyer G, Brouner K, Casian B, Casper T, Chakka AB, Chakrabarty R, Chance RK, Chavan S, Clark M, Colbert K, Collman F, Daniel S, Departee M, DiValentin P, Donadio N, Dotson N, Egdorf T, Fliss T, Gabitto M, Garcia J, Gary A, Gasperini M, Gloe J, Goldy J, Gore BB, Graybuck L, Greisman N, Haeseleer F, Halterman C, Haradon Z, Hastings SD, Helback O, Ho W, Hockemeyer D, Huang C, Huff S, Hunker A, Johansen N, Jones D, Juneau Z, Kalmbach B, Kannan M, Khem S, Kussick E, Kutsal R, Larsen R, Lee C, Lee AY, Leibly M, Lenz GH, Li S, Liang E, Lusk N, Madigan Z, Malloy J, Malone J, McCue R, Melchor J, Mollenkopf T, Moosman S, Morin E, Newman D, Ng L, Ngo K, Omstead V, Otto S, Oyama A, Pena N, Pham T, Phillips E, Pom CA, Potekhina L, Ransford S, Ray PL, Rette D, Reynoldson C, Rimorin C, Rocha D, Ruiz A, Sanchez REA, Sawyer L, Sedeno-Cortes A, Sevigny JP, Shapovalova N, Shepard N, Shulga L, Sigler AR, Siverts L, Soliman S, Somasundaram S, Staats B, Stewart K, Szelenyi E, Tieu M, Trader C, Tran A, van Velthoven CTJ, Walker M, Wang Y, Weed N, Wirthlin M, Wood T, Wynalda B, Yao Z, Zhou T, Ariza J, Dee N, Reding M, Ronellenfitch K, Mufti S, Sunkin SM, Smith KA, Esposito L, Waters J, Thyagarajan B, Yao S, Lein ES, Zeng H, Levi BP, Ngai J, Ting JT, Tasic B. Cell. 2025 May 16:S0092-8674(25)00513-6. doi: 10.1016/j.cell.2025.05.002. PubMed 40403729.
Backbone
  Vector backbone: pAAV2
  Vector type: AAV
Growth in bacteria
  Bacterial resistance: Ampicillin, 100 μg/mL
  Growth temperature: 37°C
  Growth strain: NEB Stable
  Copy number: High Copy
Gene/Insert
  Gene/Insert name: SYFP2
  Species: Synthetic
  Promoter: minBG
  Cloning method: Gibson Cloning
Terms and licenses: Academic/Nonprofit Terms; Industry Terms: Not Available to Industry
How to cite: AiP12380 - pAAV-AiE0541h-minBG-SYFP2-WPRE3-BGHpA (Alias: CN2380) was a gift from Allen Institute for Brain Science & Jonathan Ting (Addgene plasmid # 230362 ; http://n2t.net/addgene:230362 ; RRID:Addgene_230362)
